>Addgene plasmid #79591 | MO70-hCRACR2A-isoform-c | addgene partial sequence | sequence record 150690 | CMV-F 5'-CGCAAATGGGCGGTAGGCGTG-3'
AGCTCAATAAAAGAGCCCACAACCCCTCACTCGGCGCGCCAGTCCTCCGATAGACTGCGTCGCCCGGGTA
CCCGTATTCCCAATAAAGCCTCTTGCTGTTTGCATCCGAATCGTGGACTCGCTGATCCTTGGGAGGGTCT
CCTCAGATTGATTGACTGCCCACCTCGGGGGTCTTTCATTTGGAGGTTCCACCGAGATTTGGAGACCCCT
GCCCAGGGACCACCGACCCCCCCGCCGGGAGGTAAGCTGGCCAGCGGTCGTTTCGTGTCTGTCTCTGTCT
TTGTGCGTGTTTGTGCCGGCATCTAATGTTTGCGCCTGCGTCTGTACTAGTTAGCTAACTAGCTCTGTAT
CTGGCGGACCCGTGGTGGAACTGACGAGTTCTGAACACCCGGCCGCAACCCTGGGAGACGTCCCAGGGAC
TTTGGGGGCCGTTTTTGTGGCCCGACCTGAGGAAGGGAGTCGATGTGGAATCCGACCCCGTCAGGATATG
TGGTTCTGGTAGGAGACGAGAACCTAAAACAGTTCCCGCCTCCGTCTGAATTTTTGCTTTCGGTTTGGAA
CCGAAGCCGCGCGTCTTGTCTGCTGCAGCGCTGCAGCATCGTTCTGTGTTGTCTCTGTCTGACTGTGTTT
CTGTATTTGTCTGAAAATTAGGGCCAGACTGTTACCACTCCCTTAAGTTTGACCTTAGGTCACTGGAAAG
ATGTCGAGCGGATCGCTCACAACCAGTCGGTAGATGTCAAGAAGAGACGTTGGGTTACCTTCTGCTCTGC
AGAATGGCCAACCTTTAACGTCGGATGGCCGCGAGACGGCACCTTTAACCGAGACCTCATCACCCAGGTT
AAGATCAAGGTCTTTTCACCTGGCCCGCATGGACACCCAGACCAGG
