>Addgene plasmid #79591 | MO70-hCRACR2A-isoform-c | addgene partial sequence | sequence record 150691 | pCDH-rev 5'-GCATTCCTTTGGCGAGAG-3'
GGGCCAGGTTTCCGGGCCCTCACATTGCCAAAAGACGGCAATATGGTGGAAAATAACCGGAATTACTCGC
GACAATTCTCACTTGTCATCGTCGTCCTTGTAGTCAGCGGCCGCAATATCGATCTGGTTAACGTAGAATT
CGACTGGTCCTTCCGACCCCAGGCTTCTGGGAGGTGCTCTCAGCACAGGCCAGTGCCCACCGACGCACCT
TAGGAAATCCAGCTGCTTGAGGAGCCCGGCCTTCTCACGCTGTAGACTCTCCGTCACACGGTACACTTCC
ATCTCCTTCTCTTGGTGGAGTTTGCAGGCCTCTTGCTGGAGGCTTTCCAACTGCTGCTGAGCATCCTGGA
GCTCCCAGGAAGTCCGCTCCAGCTCCCGGGCCAGCTCCTGGTTAGTGAGTTTCAGCTTGGTATTCTCAGC
CTTGGTCTCATGCTTGTCATGATGCAGGGCTGTGCACTGACCTTCCAGCCTTTTCTGCTTCTGGGTGAGC
TGCTCCAGCTCCTGCTCCTTACATAACAGTTTCTGCTCCAGCTCTTGACTGCGGGCTTGAAACCTCTCTG
TGTCCTTCAGGAGAAACTGCTCCTTCTCACTTTTGATTTGTTGTTCCATCTCCTCATAGAGATGCTGGAT
TTCTTCATCATAAGCAGCAATTTTCCTTTTTAGGGCACACTCCAGTTCATTCTTCTCCTCATGGGCTTCT
TGGAGCTGGGAGATGATTCTGGTCAGGAAGTCTTCAAAGTTGGACAGTAAATGAGGTTCCTCCTTCTTCA
GCTGCAACCAGAGCTGCTTGACATCACTTTCATCTTCCAACACCTTTTGGGCTCCAAGTCTGTCCATCAG
CATCCGGAACTGGGCTTCCTCATCTTCGCCCATGTCGCCCAGATCCTCATCCCCTCTGGACAGATACACC
TTCTCTTCATGGCGCTGGGCCACCTGTTCACCTGCATCTTCCTGA
