>Addgene plasmid #79591 | MO70-hCRACR2A-isoform-c | addgene partial sequence | sequence record 151323 | gag-F 5'-ccaacctttaacgtcggatg-3'
TTAACCGAGACCTCATCACCCAGGTTAAGATCAAGGTCTTTTCACCTGGCCCGCATGGACACCCAGACCA
GGTCCCCTACATCGTGACCTGGGAAGCCTTGGCTTTTGACCCCCCTCCCTGGGTCAAGCCCTTTGTACAC
CCTAAGCCTCCGCCTCCTCTTCCTCCATCCGCCCCGTCTCTCCCCCTTGAACCTCCTCGTTCGACCCCGC
CTCGATCCTCCCTTTATCCAGCCCTCACTCCTTCTCTAGGCGCCGGAATTAGATCGATCTCTCGAGATGG
CTGCCCCTGACGGGAGGGTAGTCTCCAGACCCCAGAGACTTGGTCAGGGGTCTGGCCAGGGGCCAAAGGG
GAGTGGAGCCTGCCTGCATCCCCTGGACAGCCTGGAGCAGAAGGAGACTCAGGAGCAAACGTCGGGCCAG
CTAGTCATGCTGAGGAAGGCACAGGAGTTCTTTCAGACCTGTGATGCTGAAGGCAAGGGCTTCATCGCCA
GGAAGGATATGCAGAGGCTGCATAAGGAGCTACCGCTCAGCCTGGAGGAACTGGAGGATGTGTTTGATGC
CCTGGATGCTGATGGCAATGGCTATCTGACCCCACAGGAGTTCACTACTGGATTTAGTCACTTCTTCTTC
AGCCAGAATAACCCAAGTCAGGAAGATGCAGGTGAACAGGTGGCCCAGCGCCATGAAGAGAAGGTGTATC
TGTCCAGAGGGGATGAGGATCTGGGCGACATGGGCGAAGATGAGGAAGCCCAGTTCCGGATGCTGATGGA
CAGACTTGGAGCCCAAAAGGTGTTGGAAGATGAAAGTGATGTCAAGCAGCTCTGGTTGCAGCTGAAGAAG
GAGGAACCTCATTTACTGTCCAACTTTGAAGACTTCCTGACCAGAATCATCTCCCAGCTCCAAGAAGCCC
ATGAGGAGAAGAATGAACTGGAGTGTGCCCTAAAAAGGAAAATTGCTGCTTATGATGAAGAAATCCAGCA
TCTCTATGAGGAGAT
