[The description below was written by a language model from this plasmid's Addgene catalogue record.]
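Description:
MO70-hCRACR2A-isoform-c is a mammalian expression and retroviral vector built on the MO70 backbone (about 7.5 kb without insert) that carries the human CRACR2A isoform c cDNA, also known as EFCAB4B. The insert is roughly 1.2 kb and was cloned by restriction digestion between XhoI and EcoRI sites, both of which remain intact. The cDNA derives from a commercially obtained clone. Expression is driven by a CMV promoter, a strong constitutive promoter in most mammalian cell types. The coding sequence is joined in frame to a backbone-encoded FLAG epitope at the C terminus, so the protein can be detected or immunoprecipitated with anti-FLAG antibodies. In bacteria the plasmid is maintained at high copy under ampicillin selection. It is propagated in a recombination-deficient strain of the kind commonly used to keep repeat-containing viral vectors stable. A puromycin marker allows selection of mammalian cells that have taken up the construct.

The stated purpose is both transient and retroviral expression. The plasmid can be transfected directly for short-term overexpression, or used with packaging functions to make retroviral particles for stable transduction followed by puromycin selection. No feature table is provided, so the record does not describe the viral elements (long terminal repeats, packaging signal), the promoter driving the puromycin gene or the bacterial origin of replication. The associated publication identifies CRACR2A as a cytosolic EF-hand calcium sensor that stabilises CRAC channels in T cells. This construct therefore suits studies of store-operated calcium entry, such as overexpression or reconstitution experiments and analysis of the tagged protein's interactions.
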