Addgene plasmid #79591: MO70-hCRACR2A-isoform-c
Purpose: Transient and retroviral expression
Depositing lab: Yousang Gwack. Depositing organization: University of California, Los Angeles (UCLA). Publication: A novel EF-hand protein, CRACR2A, is a cytosolic Ca2+ sensor that stabilizes CRAC channels in T cells. Srikanth S, Jung HJ, Kim KD, Souda P, Whitelegge J, Gwack Y. Nat Cell Biol. 2010 May;12(5):436-46. doi: 10.1038/ncb2045. Epub 2010 Apr 25. PubMed 20418871.
Backbone
  Vector backbone: MO70
  Backbone size w/o insert (bp): 7480
  Vector type: Mammalian Expression, Retroviral
  Selectable markers: Puromycin
Growth in bacteria
  Bacterial resistance: Ampicillin, 100 μg/mL
  Growth temperature: 37°C
  Growth strain: NEB Stable
  Copy number: High Copy
Gene/Insert
  Gene/Insert name: CRACR2A-isoform-c (alt names: EFCAB4B; NM_032680)
  Species: H. sapiens (human)
  Insert size (bp): 1188
  Entrez Gene: CRACR2A (a.k.a. EFCAB4B, RAB46)
  Promoter: CMV
  Tag / fusion protein: FLAG (C terminal on backbone)
  Cloning method: Restriction Enzyme; 5′ cloning site XhoI (not destroyed); 3′ cloning site EcoRI (not destroyed)
  Sequencing primers: 5′ CMV-F; 3′ pCDH-Rev
Terms and licenses: Academic/Nonprofit Terms; Industry Terms: Not Available to Industry
Depositor comments: The original clone containing this cDNA was obtained from open biosystems
How to cite: MO70-hCRACR2A-isoform-c was a gift from Yousang Gwack (Addgene plasmid # 79591 ; http://n2t.net/addgene:79591 ; RRID:Addgene_79591)
